>Addgene plasmid #84867 | pFastBacDual with LFn + FlaAAA | depositor full sequence | sequence record 162897 | pFastBacDual with LFn + FlaAAA sequence 7515 bps
TTCTCTGTCACAGAATGAAAATTTTTCTGTCATCTCTTCGTTATTAATGTTTGTAATTGACTGAATATCA
ACGCTTATTTGCAGCCTGAATGGCGAATGGG
[124 nt withheld, positions 102-225]
C
[91 nt withheld, positions 227-317]
A
[49 nt withheld, positions 319-367]
CCTTTGACGTTGGAGTCCACGTTCTTT
[37 nt withheld, positions 395-431]
ACCCTATCTCGGTCTATTCTTTTGATTTATAAGGGATTTTGCCGATTTCGGCCTATTGGTTAAAAAATGA
GCTGATTTAACAAAAATTTAACGCGAATTTTAACAAAATATTAACGTTTACAATTTCAGGTGGCACTTTT
CGGGGAAATGTGCGCGGAACCCCTATTTGTTTATTTTTCTAAATACATTCAAATATGTATCCGCTCATGA
GACAATAACCCTGATAAATGCTTCAATAATATTGAAAAAGGAAGAGTATGAGTATTCAACATTTCCGTGT
CGCCCTTATTCCCTTTTTTGCGGCATTTTGCCTTCCTGTTTTTGCTCACCCAGAAACGCTGGTGAAAGTA
AAAGATGCTGAAGATCAGTTGGGTGCACGAGTGGGTTACATCGAACTGGATCTCAACAGCGGTAAGATCC
TTGAGAGTTTTCGCCCCGAAGAACGTTTTCCAATGATGAGCACTTTTAAAGTTCTGCTATGTGGCGCGGT
ATTATCCCGTATTGACGCCGGGCAAGAGCAACTCGGTCGCCGCATACACTATTCTCAGAATGACTTGGTT
GAGTACTCACCAGTCACAGAAAAGCATCTTACGGATGGCATGACAGTAAGAGAATTATGCAGTGCTGCCA
TAACCATGAGTGATAACACTGCGGCCAACTTACTTCTGACAACGATCGGAGGACCGAAGGAGCTAACCGC
TTTTTTGCACAACATGGGGGATCATGTAACTCGCCTTGATCGTTGGGAACCGGAGCTGAATGAAGCCATA
CCAAACGACGAGCGTGACACCACGATGCCTGTAGCAATGGCAACAACGTTGCGCAAACTATTAACTGGCG
AACTACTTACTCTAGCTTCCCGGCAACAATTAATAGACTGGATGGAGGCGGATAAAGTTGCAGGACCACT
TCTGCGCTCGGCCCTTCCGGCTGGCTGGTTTATTGCTGATAAATCTGGAGCCGGTGAGCGTGGGTCTCGC
GGTATCATTGCAGCACTGGGGCCAGATGGTAAGCCCTCCCGTATCGTAGTTATCTACACGACGGGGAGTC
AGGCAACTATGGATGAACGAAATAGACAGATCGCTGAGATAGGTGCCTCACTGATTAAGCATTGGTAACT
GTCAGACCAAGTTTACTCATATATACTTTAGATTGATTTAAAACTTCATTTTTAATTTAAAAGGATCTAG
GTGAAGATCCTTTTTGATAATCTCATGACCAAAATCCCTTAACGTGAGTTTTCGTTCCACTGAGCGTCAG
ACCCCGTAGAAAAGATCAAAGGATCTTCTTGAGATCCTTTTTTTCTGCGCGTAATCTGCTGCTTGCAAAC
AAAAAAACCACCGCTACCAGCGGTGGTTTGTTTGCCGGATCAAGAGCTACCAACTCTTTTTCCGAAGGTA
ACTGGCTTCAGCAGAGCGCAGATACCAAATACTGTCCTTCTAGTGTAGCCGTAGTTAGGCCACCACTTCA
AGAACTCTGTAGCACCGCCTACATACCTCGCTCTGCTAATCCTGTTACCAGTGGCTGCTGCCAGTGGCGA
TAAGTCGTGTCTTACCGGGTTGGACTCAAGACGATAGTTACCGGATAAGGCGCAGCGGTCGGGCTGAACG
GGGGGTTCGTGCACACAGCCCAGCTTGGAGCGAACGACCTACACCGAACTGAGATACCTACAGCGTGAGC
ATTGAGAAAGCGCCACGCTTCCCGAAGGGAGAAAGGCGGACAGGTATCCGGTAAGCGGCAGGGTCGGAAC
AGGAGAGCGCACGAGGGAGCTTCCAGGGGGAAACGCCTGGTATCTTTATAGTCCTGTCGGGTTTCGCCAC
CTCTGACTTGAGCGTCGATTTTTGTGATGCTCGTCAGGGGGGCGGAGCCTATGGAAAAACGCCAGCAACG
CGGCCTTTTTACGGTTCCTGGCCTTTTGCTGGCCTTTTGCTCACATGTTCTTTCCTGCGTTATCCCCTGA
TTCTGTGGATAACCGTATTACCGCCTTTGAGTGAGCTGATACCGCTCGCCGCAGCCGAACGACCGAGCGC
AGCGAGTCAGTGAGCGAGGAAGCGGAAGAGCGCCTGATGCGGTATTTTCTCCTTACGCATCTGTGCGGTA
TTTCACACCGCAGACCAGCCGCGTAACCTGGCAAAATCGGTTACGGTTGAGTAATAAATGGATGCCCTGC
GTAAGCGGGTGTGGGCGGACAATAAAGTCTTAAACTGAACAAAATAGATCTAAACTATGACAATAAAGTC
TTAAACTAGACAGAATAGTTGTAAACTGAAATCAGTCCAGTTATGCTGTGAAAAAGCATACTGGACTTTT
GTTATGGCTAAAGCAAACTCTTCATTTTCTGAAGTGCAAATTGCCCGTCGTATTAAAGAGGGGCGTGGCC
AAGGGCATGGTAAAGACTATATTCGCGGCGTTGTGACAATTTACCGAACAACTCCGCGGCCGGGAAGCCG
ATCTCGGCTTGAACGAATTGTTAGGTGGCGGTACTTGGGTCGATATCAAAGTGCATCACTTCTTCCCGTA
TGCCCAACTTTGTATAGAGAGCCACTGCGGGATCGTCACCGTAATCTGCTTGCACGTAGATCACATAAGC
ACCAAGCGCGTTGGCCTCATGCTTGAGGAGATTGATGAGCGCGGTGGCAATGCCCTGCCTCCGGTGCTCG
CCGGAGACTGCGAGATCATAGATATAGATCTCACTACGCGGCTGCTCAAACCTGGGCAGAACGTAAGCCG
CGAGAGCGCCAACAACCGCTTCTTGGTCGAAGGCAGCAAGCGCGATGAATGTCTTACTACGGAGCAAGTT
CCCGAGGTAATCGGAGTCCGGCTGATGTTGGGAGTAGGTGGCTACGTCTCCGAACTCACGACCGAAAAGA
TCAAGAGCAGCCCGCATGGATTTGACTTGGTCAGGGCCGAGCCTACATGTGCGAATGATGCCCATACTTG
AGCCACCTAACTTTGTTTTAGGGCGACTGCCCTGCTGCGTAACATCGTTGCTGCTGCGTAACATCGTTGC
TGCTCCATAACATCAAACATCGACCCACGGCGTAACGCGCTTGCTGCTTGGATGCCCGAGGCATAGACTG
TACAAAAAAACAGTCATAACAAGCCATGAAAACCGCCACTGCGCCGTTACCACCGCTGCGTTCGGTCAAG
GTTCTGGACCAGTTGCGTGAGCGCATACGCTACTTGCATTACAGTTTACGAACCGAACAGGCTTATGTCA
ACTGGGTTCGTGCCTTCATCCGTTTCCACGGTGTGCGTCACCCGGCAACCTTGGGCAGCAGCGAAGTCGA
GGCATTTCTGTCCTGGCTGGCGAACGAGCGCAAGGTTTCGGTCTCCACGCATCGTCAGGCATTGGCGGCC
TTGCTGTTCTTCTACGGCAAGGTGCTGTGCACGGATCTGCCCTGGCTTCAGGAGATCGGTAGACCTCGGC
CGTCGCGGCGCTTGCCGGTGGTGCTGACCCCGGATGAAGTGGTTCGCATCCTCGGTTTTCTGGAAGGCGA
GCATCGTTTGTTCGCCCAGGACTCTAGCTATAGTTCTAGTGGTTGGCCTACGTACCCGTAGTGGCTATGG
CAGGGCTTGCCGCCCCGACGTTGGCTGCGAGCCCTGGGCCTTCACCCGAACTTGGGGGTTGGGGTGGGGA
AAAGGAAGAAACGCGGGCGTATTGGTCCCAATGGGGTCTCGGTGGGGTATCGACAGAGTGCCAGCCCTGG
GACCGAACCCCGCGTTTATGAACAAACGACCCAACACCCGTGCGTTTTATTCTGTCTTTTTATTGCCGTC
ATAGCGCGGGTTCCTTCCGGTATTGTCTCCTTCCGTGTTTCAGTTAGCCTCCCCCATCTCCCGGTACCGC
ATGCTATGCATCAGCTGCTAGCACCATGGCTCGAGATCCCGGGTGATCAAGTCTTCGTCGAGTGATTGTA
AATAAAATGTAATTTACAGTATAGTATTTTAATTAATATACAAATGATTTGATAATAATTCTTATTTAAC
TATAATATATTGTGTTGGGTTGAATTAAAGGTCCGTATACTCCGGAATATTAATAGATCATGGAGATAAT
TAAAATGATAACCATCTCGCAAATAAATAAGTATTTTACTGTTTTCGTAACAGTTTTGTAATAAAAAAAC
CTATAAATATTCCGGATTATTCATACCGTCCCACCATCGGGCGCGGATCCCGGTCCGAAGCGCGCGGAAT
TCAAAGGCCTACGTCGACAATGGGCAGCAGCCATCATCATCATCATCACAGCAGCGGCCTGGTGCCGCGC
GGCAGCCATATGGCGGGCGGTCATGGTGATGTAGGTATGCACGTAAAAGAGAAAGAGAAAAATAAAGATG
AGAATAAGAGAAAAGATGAAGAACGAAATAAAACACAGGAAGAGCATTTAAAGGAAATCATGAAACACAT
TGTAAAAATAGAAGTAAAAGGGGAGGAAGCTGTTAAAAAAGAGGCAGCAGAAAAGCTACTTGAGAAAGTA
CCATCTGATGTTTTAGAGATGTATAAAGCAATTGGAGGAAAGATATATATTGTGGATGGTGATATTACAA
AACATATATCTTTAGAAGCATTATCTGAAGATAAGAAAAAAATAAAAGACATTTATGGGAAAGATGCTTT
ATTACATGAACATTATGTATATGCAAAAGAAGGATATGAACCCGTACTTGTAATCCAATCTTCGGAAGAT
TATGTAGAAAATACTGAAAAGGCACTGAACGTTTATTATGAAATAGGTAAGATATTATCAAGGGATATTT
TAAGTAAAATTAATCAACCATATCAGAAATTTTTAGATGTATTAAATACCATTAAAAATGCATCTGATTC
AGATGGACAAGATCTTTTATTTACTAATCAGCTTAAGGAACATCCCACAGACTTTTCTGTAGAATTCTTG
GAACAAAATAGCAATGAGGTACAAGAAGTATTTGCGAAAGCTTTTGCATATTATATCGAGCCACAGCATC
GTGATGTTTTACAGCTTTATGCACCGGAAGCTTTTAATTACATGGATAAATTTAACGAACAAGAAATAAA
TCTATCCTTGGAAGAACTTAAAGATCAACGGAGCACGCGTATGGCTCAAGTAATCAACACTAATGTGGCG
TCGCTCACAGCCCAACGTAATTTGGGTGTTTCGGGCAACATGATGCAAACATCGATCCAGCGTTTATCAT
CGGGATTAAGGATTAACAGTGCCAAAGATGATGCAGCAGGACTCGCCATTTCTCAACGAATGACTGCACA
AATTCGCGGGATGAACCAAGCCGTTAGAAATGCCAACGATGGTATTTCCCTGGCTCAGGTTGCTGAAGGA
GCAATGCAGGAAACAACCAATATTTTACAACGCATGCGTGAGCTTTCCGTTCAAGCTGCTAACTCAACCA
ATAACTCATCTGACCGGTCTTCAATTCAAAGTGAAATTTCACAATTAAAAAGTGAATTGGAGCGTATTGC
TCAAAATACTGAATTCAATGGTCAAAGAATTCTCGATGGTTCTTTCTCTGGCGCAAGCTTCCAGGTTGGG
GCGAATTCAAACCAAACCATCAATTTCAGTATCGGCAGCACAAAAGCTTCTTCTCTTGGTGGTATTGCCA
CGGCAACAGGAACAGAAGTAGCAGGTGCAGCAGCGGCAGATATTACTATCGCAATTGGAGGAGGAGCAGC
AACCAGTATTAACTCTTCTGCCAATTTTACCGGGGCACTAAACGGACAAGATGCTACGTCAGCCTATGCC
AAAGCAGCGGCTATCAACGATGCCGGGATAGGAGGACTATCGGTTACAGCGTCTACCAGCGGCACACAAG
CAGTTGGCGCAATAGGTGGAACTGCAGGTGATACCTACAACTTAACGATTAATGGTGTTGCAATATACAC
TAACCTTAACGTAGCAACGGCATTAACCAACTCTGATCTTAGAGATGCCATCAATGGCGTCAGTAACCAA
ACTGGAGTTGTTGCATCACTTAACGGTGGTAATATGACACTCACTGCTGCTGATGGCAGAAACATTACGG
TAACAGAAAGCGGTACAGGTTTTACTGCAGGTACTGACGGTTTAACTGTAACTGGTGGCGCATTTGATGG
CGCGCTACGCGGTACTTTATCAATCAGCGCCGTTGATACTATCGCGATTGGTGGTACTGTTGCTAACATT
GGTTTAAGTGCCAATATCTCTAAAGACACAGTAGGGATAGATTCACTGGATGTGAGCACAGCGTCTGGCG
CTCAAACAGCGATTAAGAGAATTGATGCAGCACTCAATAGCGTAAACTCTAATCGGGCTAATATGGGTGC
TCTGCAAAATCGCTTTGAATCAACGATAGCCAACCTGCAAAACGTATCAGACAACTTATCAGCTGCTAGA
AGTCGTATTCAAGATGCTGATTACGCTGCTGAAATGGCTAGTTTGACCAAAAACCAAATTCTGCAACAAG
CAGGTACAGCGATGTTGGCACAAGCTAATAGCCTACCGCAATCTGTAGCGTCTGCGGCGGGTCGATAGGC
GGCCGCTTTCGAATCTAGAGCCTGCAGTCTCGACAAGCTTGTCGAGAAGTACTAGAGGATCATAATCAGC
CATACCACATTTGTAGAGGTTTTACTTGCTTTAAAAAACCTCCCACACCTCCCCCTGAACCTGAAACATA
AAATGAATGCAATTGTTGTTGTTAACTTGTTTATTGCAGCTTATAATGGTTACAAATAAAGCAATAGCAT
CACAAATTTCACAAATAAAGCATTTTTTTCACTGCATTCTAGTTGTGGTTTGTCCAAACTCATCAATGTA
TCTTATCATGTCTGGATCTGATCACTGCTTGAGCCTAGGAGATCCGAACCAGATAAGTGAAATCTAGTTC
CAAACTATTTTGTCATTTTTAATTTTCGTATTAGCTTACGACGCTACACCCAGTTCCCATCTATTTTGTC
ACTCTTCCCTAAATAATCCTTAAAAACTCCATTTCCACCCCTCCCAGTTCCCAACTATTTTGTCCGCCCA
CAGCGGGGCATTTTTCTTCCTGTTATGTTTTTAATCAAACATCCTGCCAACTCCATGTGACAAACCGTCA
TCTTCGGCTACTTT
Features (pLannotate 1.2.2; 20 found; start..end, strand, type, name):
     81..97      +  CDS            lacZα (fragment): LacZα fragment of β-galactosidase; lacZ fragment
    102..557     +  rep_origin     f1 ori (sequence partly withheld): f1 bacteriophage origin of replication; arrow indicates direction of (+) strand synthesis
    584..688     +  promoter       AmpR promoter: bla
    689..1549    +  CDS            AmpR: β-lactamase; bla; confers resistance to ampicillin, carbenicillin, and related antibiotics
   1720..2308    +  rep_origin     ori: high-copy-number ColE1/pMB1/pBR322/pUC origin of replication
   2494..2543    -  misc_feature   bom (fragment): basis of mobility region from pBR322
   2611..2835    -  mobile_element Tn7R: mini-Tn7 element (right end of the Tn7 transposon) Tn7
   2902..3435    -  CDS            GmR: gentamycin acetyltransferase; aacC1; confers resistance to gentamycin
   3624..3652    -  promoter       Pc promoter: intI1 (promoter lies within the coding sequence); class 1 integron promoter
   3630..3977    -  CDS            YPR2_ECOLX (fragment): Protein predicted: Swiss-Prot protein existence level 4. From Escherichia coli.
   4161..4209    -  polyA_signal   HSV TK poly(A) signal: herpes simplex virus thymidine kinase polyadenylation signal (Cole and Stacy, 1985)
   4345..4454    -  promoter       p10 promoter: baculovirus promoter for expression in insect cells
   4478..4569    +  promoter       polyhedrin promoter: polh from Autographa californica; promoter for the baculovirus polyhedrin gene
   4663..4679    +  CDS            capTEV™ (fragment): composite tag for in vivo biotinylation, TEV protease cleavage, and 6xHis tagging
   4690..4707    +  CDS            thrombin site: thrombin recognition and cleavage site
   4714..5502    +  CDS            lef (fragment): LEF_BACAN - Experimental evidence at protein level: Swiss-Prot protein existence level 1. Lethal factor (LF), which constitutes one of the three proteins composing the anthrax toxin, is able to trigger rapid cell death in macrophages (PubMed:3711080, PubMed:8380282, PubMed:9563949, PubMed:10475971, PubMed:11104681, PubMed:9703991). Acts as a protease that cleaves the N-terminal of most dual specificity mitogen-activated protein kinase kinases (MAPKKs or MAP2Ks) (except for MAP2K5): cleavage invariably occurs within the N-terminal proline-rich region preceding the kinase domain, thus disrupting
   5512..6918    +  CDS            fla: FLA_TATMI - Protein inferred from homology: Swiss-Prot protein existence level 3. Flagellin is the subunit protein which polymerizes to form the filaments of bacterial flagella. From Tatlockia micdadei (Legionella micdadei).
   6999..7082    +  CDS            large T antigen (fragment): large T antigen from SV40 (simian virus 40)
   7105..7239    +  polyA_signal   SV40 poly(A) signal: SV40 polyadenylation signal
   7268..7433    -  mobile_element Tn7L: mini-Tn7 element (left end of the Tn7 transposon) Tn7
