[The description below was written by a language model from this plasmid's Addgene catalogue record and pLannotate feature annotations shown in this document.]
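Description:
pFastBacDual with LFn + FlaAAA is a baculovirus donor (transfer) plasmid built on the commercial pFastBacDual backbone for protein expression in insect cells. It is propagated in E. coli through a high-copy ColE1/pUC-type origin with ampicillin resistance, and it also carries an f1 origin. The expression region lies between the Tn7R and Tn7L ends of a mini-Tn7 element, together with a gentamicin acetyltransferase gene. This arrangement allows the whole cassette to be moved by Tn7 transposition into a baculovirus shuttle genome (bacmid), with gentamicin selecting for the transposed segment. The resulting recombinant bacmid is then used to generate virus.

The backbone provides two divergent late baculovirus promoters. The polyhedrin promoter drives the payload and is terminated by the SV40 polyadenylation signal. The p10 promoter, paired with the HSV TK poly(A) signal, has no annotated coding sequence downstream and appears to be unused. The polyhedrin-driven open reading frame begins with an N-terminal 6xHis tag and a thrombin cleavage site. These are followed by LFn, the N-terminal domain of anthrax lethal factor, and then by Legionella pneumophila flagellin (FlaA). The automated annotation matched the flagellin to a homologue from a related Legionella species, but the catalogue assigns it to L. pneumophila.

In this FlaAAA version the three C-terminal leucines of flagellin are replaced by alanines. The record describes it as the negative control for the corresponding wild-type LFn-FlaA fusion. The associated study concerns NAIP-dependent cytosolic detection of bacterial ligands. The construct is used to produce the tagged fusion protein in insect cells, and the His tag is suited to affinity purification.
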