Addgene plasmid #84867: pFastBacDual with LFn + FlaAAA
Purpose: Baculovirus Expression of LFn-FlaAAA fusion. This is a negative control for LFn FlaA in which the 3 C-terminal leucines have been replaced by alanine.
Depositing lab: Russell Vance. Depositing organization: University of California, Berkeley. Publication: NAIP proteins are required for cytosolic detection of specific bacterial ligands in vivo. Rauch I, Tenthorey JL, Nichols RD, Al Moussawi K, Kang JJ, Kang C, Kazmierczak BI, Vance RE. J Exp Med. 2016 May 2;213(5):657-65. doi: 10.1084/jem.20151809. Epub 2016 Apr 4. PubMed 27045008.
Backbone
  Vector backbone: pFastBacDual
  Backbone manufacturer: ThermoFisher
  Vector type: Insect Expression ; Baculovirus
  Selectable markers: Gentamicin
Growth in bacteria
  Bacterial resistance: Ampicillin, 100 μg/mL
  Growth temperature: 37°C
  Growth strain: DH5alpha
  Copy number: Unknown
Gene/Insert 1
  Gene/Insert name: LFn (alt name: N-terminal domain of anthrax lethal factor)
  Promoter: Polyhedrin
  Tag / fusion protein: 6xHis (N terminal on insert)
  Cloning method: Unknown
  Sequencing primers: 5′ Polyhedrin forward
Gene/Insert 2
  Gene/Insert name: FlaAAA (alt names: flagellin; FlaA)
  Species: L. pneumophila
  Mutation: 3 C-terminal leucines have been replaced by alanine
  GenBank ID: YP_095369
  Cloning method: Unknown
  Sequencing primers: 5′ unknown; 3′ SV40pA-R
Terms and licenses: Academic/Nonprofit Terms; Industry Terms: Not Available to Industry
How to cite: pFastBacDual with LFn + FlaAAA was a gift from Russell Vance (Addgene plasmid # 84867 ; http://n2t.net/addgene:84867 ; RRID:Addgene_84867)
