>Addgene plasmid #84867 | pFastBacDual with LFn + FlaAAA | addgene partial sequence | sequence record 165714 | Polyhedrin-F 5'-AAATGATAACCATCTCGC-3'
ATAAAAAAACCTATAAATATTCCGGATTATTCATACCGTCCCACCATCGGGCGCGGATCCCGGTCCGAAG
CGCGCGGAATTCAAAGGCCTACGTCGACAATGGGCAGCAGCCATCATCATCATCATCACAGCAGCGGCCT
GGTGCCGCGCGGCAGCCATATGGCGGGCGGTCATGGTGATGTAGGTATGCACGTAAAAGAGAAAGAGAAA
AATAAAGATGAGAATAAGAGAAAAGATGAAGAACGAAATAAAACACAGGAAGAGCATTTAAAGGAAATCA
TGAAACACATTGTAAAAATAGAAGTAAAAGGGGAGGAAGCTGTTAAAAAAGAGGCAGCAGAAAAGCTACT
TGAGAAAGTACCATCTGATGTTTTAGAGATGTATAAAGCAATTGGAGGAAAGATATATATTGTGGATGGT
GATATTACAAAACATATATCTTTAGAAGCATTATCTGAAGATAAGAAAAAAATAAAAGACATTTATGGGA
AAGATGCTTTATTACATGAACATTATGTATATGCAAAAGAAGGATATGAACCCGTACTTGTAATCCAATC
TTCGGAAGATTATGTAGAAAATACTGAAAAGGCACTGAACGTTTATTATGAAATAGGTAAGATATTATCA
AGGGATATTTTAAGTAAAATTAATCAACCATATCAGAAATTTTTAGATGTATTAAATACCATTAAAAATG
CATCTGATTCAGATGGACAAGATCTTTTATTTACTAATCAGCTTAAGGAACATCCCACAGACTTTTCTGT
AGAATTCTTGGAACAAAATAGCAATGAGGTACAAGAAGTATTTGCGAAAGCTTTTGCATATTATATCGAG
CCACAGCATCGTGATGTTTTACAGCTTTATGCAC
