>Addgene plasmid #84867 | pFastBacDual with LFn + FlaAAA | addgene partial sequence | sequence record 165715 | SV40pA-R 5'-GAAATTTGTGATGCTATTGC-3'
AGTTAACAACAACAATTGCATTCATTTTATGTTTCAGGTTCAGGGGGAGGTGTGGGAGGTTTTTTAAAGC
AAGTAAAACCTCTACAAATGTGGTATGGCTGATTATGATCCTCTAGTACTTCTCGACAAGCTTGTCGAGA
CTGCAGGCTCTAGATTCGAAAGCGGCCGCCTATCGACCTGCTGCAGATGCTACAGATTGCGGTAGGCTAT
TAGCTTGTGCCAACATCGCTGTACCTGCTTGTTGCAGAATTTGGTTTTTGGTCAAACTAGCCATTTCAGC
AGCGTAATCAGCATCTTGAATACGACTTCTAGCAGCTGATAAATTGTCTGATACGTTTTGCAGGTTGGCT
ATCGTTGATTCAAAGCGATTTTGCAGAGCACCCATATTAGCCCGATTAGAGTTTACGCTATTGAGTGCTG
CATCAATTCTCTTAATCGCTGTTTGAGCGCCAGACGCTGTGCTCACATCCAGTGAATCTATCCCTACTGT
GTCTTTAGAGATATTGGCACTTAAACCAATGTTAGCAACAGTACCACCAATCGCGATAGTATCAACGGCG
CTGATTGATAAAGTACCGCGTAGCGCGCCATCAAATGCGCCACCAGTTACAGTTAAACCGTCAGTACCTG
CAGTAAAACCTGTACCGCTTTCTGTTACCGTAATGTTTCTGCCATCAGCAGCAGTGAGTGTCATATTACC
ACCGTTAAGTGATGCAACAACTCCAGTTTGGTTACTGACGCCATTGATGGCATCTCTAAGATCAGAGTTG
GTTAATGCCGTTGCTACGTTAAGGTTAGTGTATATTGCAACACCATTAATCGTTAAGTTGTAGGTATCAC
CTGCAGTTCCACCTATTGCGCCA
